Addgene plasmid #196858: pBactin-mOrange2-NEDD1-gTBD
Purpose: Expression of the gamma-tubulin-binding domain (gTBD) of NEDD1 fused to mOrange. Used to displace endogenous gamma-TuRC from the centrosome.
Depositing lab: Frank Bradke. Depositing organization: Deutsches Zentrum fuer Neurodegenerative Erkrankungen (DZNE). Publication: Centrosomal microtubule nucleation regulates radial migration of projection neurons independently of polarization in the developing brain. Vinopal S, Dupraz S, Alfadil E, Pietralla T, Bendre S, Stiess M, Falk S, Camargo Ortega G, Maghelli N, Tolic IM, Smejkal J, Gotz M, Bradke F. Neuron. 2023 Apr 19;111(8):1241-1263.e16. doi: 10.1016/j.neuron.2023.01.020. Epub 2023 Feb 15. PubMed 36796357.
Backbone
  Vector backbone: pBeta-actin-EGFP-NEDD1-gTBD
  Backbone size w/o insert (bp): 6270
  Vector type: Mammalian Expression
Growth in bacteria
  Bacterial resistance: Ampicillin, 100 μg/mL
  Growth temperature: 37°C
  Growth strain: DH5alpha
  Copy number: High Copy
Gene/Insert
  Gene/Insert name: mOrange2-N-gTBD
  Species: H. sapiens (human)
  Insert size (bp): 734
  Entrez Gene: NEDD1 (a.k.a. GCP-WD, TUBGCP7)
  Promoter: Chicken bactin (plus Chicken bactin intron)
  Cloning method: Restriction Enzyme; 5′ cloning site NheI (not destroyed); 3′ cloning site BglII (not destroyed)
  Sequencing primers: 5′ pCAG forward (5'-GCAACGTGCTGGTTATTGTG-3'); 3′ SV40pA-R (5'-GAAATTTGTGATGCTATTGC-3')
Resource information
  A portion of this plasmid was derived from a plasmid made by: pBeta-actin [Kapitein et al. , 2010]
Terms and licenses: Academic/Nonprofit Terms; Industry Terms: Not Available to Industry
How to cite: pBactin-mOrange2-NEDD1-gTBD was a gift from Frank Bradke (Addgene plasmid # 196858 ; http://n2t.net/addgene:196858 ; RRID:Addgene_196858)
