[The description below was written by a language model from this plasmid's Addgene catalogue record and pLannotate feature annotations shown in this document.]
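Description:
pBactin-mOrange2-NEDD1-gTBD is a mammalian expression plasmid of about 7 kb, derived from a pBeta-actin backbone by replacing the EGFP of the parental pBeta-actin-EGFP-NEDD1-gTBD with mOrange2 between NheI and BglII sites. It is maintained in E. coli through a high-copy ColE1/pUC-type origin and selected with ampicillin via the β-lactamase gene and its native promoter. The feature table also picks up leftover bacterial vector fragments (lac promoter/operator and CAP site, partial lacI, lacZα, rop and bom), which are backbone remnants with no role in the expression cassette. No mammalian selection marker is annotated, which fits transient delivery.

Expression is driven by the chicken β-actin promoter, which spans the numbering origin of the sequence, followed by an intron that the catalogue entry describes as chicken β-actin and the annotation identifies as a chimeric chicken β-actin/rabbit β-globin intron; such introns generally boost mRNA processing and expression. Downstream lies the mOrange2 coding sequence, a constitutively fluorescent orange protein derived from Discosoma, joined through a short multiple-cloning-site linker to a roughly 270 bp fragment of human NEDD1 (also called GCP-WD) encoding its gamma-tubulin-binding domain, so the fluorescent protein sits at the N-terminus of the fusion. An SV40 polyadenylation signal, with an adjacent scrap of large T antigen sequence, terminates the transcript.

The isolated gTBD acts as a dominant-negative tool: according to the record, its overexpression displaces endogenous gamma-tubulin ring complexes from the centrosome, while the orange tag marks expressing cells. The associated study used this approach to examine how centrosomal microtubule nucleation contributes to radial migration of projection neurons in the developing brain.
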