Features (pLannotate 1.2.2; 17 found; start..end, strand, type, name):
    237..1206    +  intron         chimeric intron: chimera between introns from chicken β-actin and rabbit β-globin
   1260..1967    +  CDS            mOrange2: mOrange2 is a basic (constitutively fluorescent) orange fluorescent protein published in 2008, derived from Discosoma sp.. It has high acid sensitivity.
   1969..1999    +  misc_feature   MCS (fragment): multiple cloning site
   1998..2267    +  CDS            NEDD1 (fragment): NEDD1_HUMAN - Experimental evidence at protein level: Swiss-Prot protein existence level 1. Required for mitosis progression. Promotes the nucleation of microtubules from the spindle. From Homo sapiens (Human).
   2295..2380    +  CDS            large T antigen (fragment): large T antigen from SV40 (simian virus 40)
   2403..2537    +  polyA_signal   SV40 poly(A) signal: SV40 polyadenylation signal
   2575..2591    -  protein_bind   lac operator: The lac repressor binds to the lac operator to inhibit transcription in E. coli. This inhibition can be relieved by adding lactose or isopropyl-β-D-thiogalactopyranoside (IPTG). lac repressor encoded by lacI
   2599..2629    -  promoter       lac promoter: promoter for the E. coli lac operon
   2644..2665    -  protein_bind   CAP binding site: CAP binding activates transcription in the presence of cAMP. E. coli catabolite activator protein
   2678..2770    -  CDS            lacI (fragment): lac repressor; lacI; The lac repressor binds to the lac operator to inhibit transcription in E. coli. This inhibition can be relieved by adding lactose or isopropyl-β-D-thiogalactopyranoside (IPTG).
   2953..3541    -  rep_origin     ori: high-copy-number ColE1/pMB1/pBR322/pUC origin of replication
   3712..4572    -  CDS            AmpR: β-lactamase; bla; confers resistance to ampicillin, carbenicillin, and related antibiotics
   4573..4677    -  promoter       AmpR promoter: bla
   4772..4807    +  CDS            rop (fragment): Rop protein, which maintains plasmids at low copy number; rop
   4909..5008    +  misc_feature   bom (fragment): basis of mobility region from pBR322
   5014..5168    -  CDS            lacZα (fragment): LacZα fragment of β-galactosidase; lacZ fragment
   6968..236     +  promoter       chicken β-actin promoter (across the origin): No description available
>Addgene plasmid #196858 | pBactin-mOrange2-NEDD1-gTBD | addgene full sequence | sequence record 391826 | Addgene NGS Result
CCCCCCCTCCCCACCCCCAATTTTGTATTTATTTATTTTTTAATTATTTTGTGCAGCGATGGGGGCGGGG
GGGGGGGGGGCGCGCGCCAGGCGGGGCGGGGCGGGGCGRGGGGCGGGGCGGGGCGAGGCGGAGAGGTGCG
GCGGCAGCCAATCAGAGCGGCGCGCTCCGAAAGTTTCCTTTTATGGCGAGGCGGCGGCGGCGGCGGCCCT
ATAAAAAGCGAAGCGCGCGGCGGGCGGGAGTCGCTGCGCGCTGCCTTCGCCCCGTGCCCCGCTCCGCCGC
CGCCTCGCGCCGCCCGCCCCGGCTCTGACTGACCGCGTTACTCCCACAGGTGAGCGGGCGGGACGGCCCT
TCTCCTCCGGGCTGTAATTAGCGCTTGGTTTAATGACGGCTCGTTTCTTTTCTGTGGCTGCGTGAAAGCC
TTAAAGGGCTCCGGGAGGGCCCTTTGTGCGGGGGGGAGCGGCTCGGGGGGTGCGTGCGTGTGTGTGTGCG
TGGGGAGCGCCGCGTGCGGCTCCGCGCTGCCCGGCGGCTGTGAGCGCTGCGGGCGCGGCGCGGGGCTTTG
TGCGCTCCGCAGTGTGCGCGAGGGGAGCGCGGCCGGGGGCGGTGCCCCGCGGTGCGGGGGGGGCTGCGRG
GGGAACAAAGGCTGCGTGCGGGGTGTGTGCGKGGGGGGGTGAGCAGGGGGTGTGGGCGCGGCGGTCGGGC
TGTAACCCCCCCCTGCACCCCCCTCCCCGAGTTGCTGAGCACGGCCCGGCTTCGGGTGCGGGGCTCCGTG
CGGGGCGTGGCGCGGGGCTCGCCGTGCCGGGCGGGGGGTGGCGGCAGGTGGGGGTGCCGGGCGGGGCGGG
GCCGCCTCGGGCCGGGGAGGGCTCGGGGGAGGGGCGCGGCGGCCCCCGGAGCGCCGGCGGCTGTCGAGGC
GCGGCGAGCCGCAGCCATTGCCTTTTATGGTAATCGTGCGAGAGGGCGCAGGGACTTCCTTTGTCCCAAA
TCTGTGCGGAGCCGAAATCTGGGAGGCGCCGCCGCACCCCCTCTAGCGGGCGCGGGGCGAAGCGGTGCGG
CGCCGGCAGGAAGGAAATGGGCGGGGAGGGCCTTCGTGCGTCGCCGCGCCGCCGTCCCCTTCTCCATCTC
CAGCCTCGGGGCTGTCCGCAGGGGGACGGCTGCCTTCGGGGGGGACGGGGCAGGGCGGGGTTCGGCTTCT
GGCGTGTGACCGGCGGGGTTTATATCTTCCCTTCTCTGTTCCTCCGCAGCCCCCAAGCTAGCAGCCACCA
TGGTGAGCAAGGGCGAGGAGAATAACATGGCCATCATCAAGGAGTTCATGCGCTTCAAGGTGCGCATGGA
GGGCTCCGTGAACGGCCACGAGTTCGAGATCGAGGGCGAGGGCGAGGGCCGCCCCTACGAGGGCTTTCAG
ACCGCTAAGCTGAAGGTGACCAAGGGTGGCCCCCTGCCCTTCGCCTGGGACATCCTGTCCCCTCATTTCA
CCTACGGCTCCAAGGCCTACGTGAAGCACCCCGCCGACATCCCCGACTACTTCAAGCTGTCCTTCCCCGA
GGGCTTCAAGTGGGAGCGCGTGATGAACTACGAGGACGGCGGCGTGGTGACCGTGACCCAGGACTCCTCC
CTGCAGGACGGCGAGTTCATCTACAAGGTGAAGCTGCGCGGCACCAACTTCCCCTCCGACGGCCCCGTGA
TGCAGAAGAAGACCATGGGCTGGGAGGCCTCCTCCGAGCGGATGTACCCCGAGGACGGTGCCCTGAAGGG
CAAGATCAAGATGAGGCTGAAGCTGAAGGACGGCGGCCACTACACCTCCGAGGTCAAGACCACCTACAAG
GCCAAGAAGCCCGTGCAGCTGCCCGGCGCCTACATCGTCGACATCAAGTTGGACATCACCTCCCACAACG
AGGACTACACCATCGTGGAACAGTACGAACGCGCCGAGGGCCGCCACTCCACCGGCGGCATGGACGAGCT
GTACAAGTACTCAGATCTCGAGCTCAAGCTTCGAATTCTAGCCGACAGCATTGGAAATAACCGGCAAAAT
GCACCATTGACTTCCATTCAAATTCGTTTTATTCAGAACATGATACAGGAAACGTTGGATGACTTTAGAG
AAGCATGCCATAGGGACATTGTGAATTTGCAAGTGGAGATGATTAAACAGTTTCATATGCAACTGAATGA
AATGCATTCTTTGCTGGAAAGATACTCAGTGAATGAAGGTTTAGTGGCTGAAATTGAAAGACTACGAGAA
GAAAACAAAAGATTACGGGCCCACTTTTGAGGATCCACCGGATCTAGATAAGTAATGATCATAATCAGCC
ATATCACATCTGTAGAGGTTTTACTTGCTTTAAAAAACCTCCCACACCTCCCCCTGAACCTGAAACATAA
AATGAATGCAATTGTTGTTGTTAACTTGTTTATTGCAGCTTATAATGGTTACAAATAAAGCAATAGCATC
ACAAATTTCACAAATAAAGCATTTTTTTCACTGCATTCTAGTTGTGGTTTGTCCAAACTCATCAATGTAT
CTTATCATGTCTGGATCAATTCGTAATCATGTCATAGCTGTTTCCTGTGTGAAATTGTTATCCGCTCACA
ATTCCACACAACATACGAGCCGGAAGCATAAAGTGTAAAGCCTGGGGTGCCTAATGAGTGAGCTAACTCA
CATTAATTGCGTTGCGCTCACTGCCCGCTTTCCAGTCGGGAAACCTGTCGTGCCAGCTGCATTAATGAAT
CGGCCAACGCGCGGGGAGAGGCGGTTTGCGTATTGGGCGCTCTTCCGCTTCCTCGCTCACTGACTCGCTG
CGCTCGGTCGTTCGGCTGCGGCGAGCGGTATCAGCTCACTCAAAGGCGGTAATACGGTTATCCACAGAAT
CAGGGGATAACGCAGGAAAGAACATGTGAGCAAAAGGCCAGCAAAAGGCCAGGAACCGTAAAAAGGCCGC
GTTGCTGGCGTTTTTCCATAGGCTCCGCCCCCCTGACGAGCATCACAAAAATCGACGCTCAAGTCAGAGG
TGGCGAAACCCGACAGGACTATAAAGATACCAGGCGTTTCCCCCTGGAAGCTCCCTCGTGCGCTCTCCTG
TTCCGACCCTGCCGCTTACCGGATACCTGTCCGCCTTTCTCCCTTCGGGAAGCGTGGCGCTTTCTCATAG
CTCACGCTGTAGGTATCTCAGTTCGGTGTAGGTCGTTCGCTCCAAGCTGGGCTGTGTGCACGAACCCCCC
GTTCAGCCCGACCGCTGCGCCTTATCCGGTAACTATCGTCTTGAGTCCAACCCGGTAAGACACGACTTAT
CGCCACTGGCAGCAGCCACTGGTAACAGGATTAGCAGAGCGAGGTATGTAGGCGGTGCTACAGAGTTCTT
GAAGTGGTGGCCTAACTACGGCTACACTAGAAGAACAGTATTTGGTATCTGCGCTCTGCTGAAGCCAGTT
ACCTTCGGAAAAAGAGTTGGTAGCTCTTGATCCGGCAAACAAACCACCGCTGGTAGCGGTGGTTTTTTTG
TTTGCAAGCAGCAGATTACGCGCAGAAAAAAAGGATCTCAAGAAGATCCTTTGATCTTTTCTACGGGGTC
TGACGCTCAGTGGAACGAAAACTCACGTTAAGGGATTTTGGTCATGAGATTATCAAAAAGGATCTTCACC
TAGATCCTTTTAAATTAAAAATGAAGTTTTAAATCAATCTAAAGTATATATGAGTAAACTTGGTCTGACA
GTTACCAATGCTTAATCAGTGAGGCACCTATCTCAGCGATCTGTCTATTTCGTTCATCCATAGTTGCCTG
ACTCCCCGTCGTGTAGATAACTACGATACGGGAGGGCTTACCATCTGGCCCCAGTGCTGCAATGATACCG
CGAGACCCACGCTCACCGGCTCCAGATTTATCAGCAATAAACCAGCCAGCCGGAAGGGCCGAGCGCAGAA
GTGGTCCTGCAACTTTATCCGCCTCCATCCAGTCTATTAATTGTTGCCGGGAAGCTAGAGTAAGTAGTTC
GCCAGTTAATAGTTTGCGCAACGTTGTTGCCATTGCTACAGGCATCGTGGTGTCACGCTCGTCGTTTGGT
ATGGCTTCATTCAGCTCCGGTTCCCAACGATCAAGGCGAGTTACATGATCCCCCATGTTGTGCAAAAAAG
CGGTTAGCTCCTTCGGTCCTCCGATCGTTGTCAGAAGTAAGTTGGCCGCAGTGTTATCACTCATGGTTAT
GGCAGCACTGCATAATTCTCTTACTGTCATGCCATCCGTAAGATGCTTTTCTGTGACTGGTGAGTACTCA
ACCAAGTCATTCTGAGAATAGTGTATGCGGCGACCGAGTTGCTCTTGCCCGGCGTCAATACGGGATAATA
CCGCGCCACATAGCAGAACTTTAAAAGTGCTCATCATTGGAAAACGTTCTTCGGGGCGAAAACTCTCAAG
GATCTTACCGCTGTTGAGATCCAGTTCGATGTAACCCACTCGTGCACCCAACTGATCTTCAGCATCTTTT
ACTTTCACCAGCGTTTCTGGGTGAGCAAAAACAGGAAGGCAAAATGCCGCAAAAAAGGGAATAAGGGCGA
CACGGAAATGTTGAATACTCATACTCTTCCTTTTTCAATATTATTGAAGCATTTATCAGGGTTATTGTCT
CATGAGCGGATACATATTTGAATGTATTTAGAAAAATAAACAAATAGGGGTTCCGCGCACATTTCCCCGA
AAAGTGCCACCTGACGTCTAAGAAACCATTATTATCATGACATTAACCTATAAAAATAGGCGTATCACGA
GGCCCTTTCGTCTCGCGCGTTTCGGTGATGACGGTGAAAACCTCTGACACATGCAGCTCCCGGAGACGGT
CACAGCTTGTCTGTAAGCGGATGCCGGGAGCAGACAAGCCCGTCAGGGCGCGTCAGCGGGTGTTGGCGGG
TGTCGGGGCTGGCTTAACTATGCGGCATCAGAGCAGATTGTACTGAGAGTGCACCATATGCGGTGTGAAA
TACCGCACAGATGCGTAAGGAGAAAATACCGCATCAGGCGCCATTCGCCATTCAGGCTGCGCAACTGTTG
GGAAGGGCGATCGGTGCGGGCCTCTTCGCTATTACGCCAGCTGGCGAAAGGGGGATGTGCTGCAAGGCGA
TTAAGTTGGGTAACGCCAGGGTTTTCCCAGTCACGACGTTGTAAAACGACGGCCAGTGCCAAGTTGGGAT
CTTTGCATTGGCCCACGGCTCTCAGGATGGGGATGCTCCCCTTCAGCACCCGGTTCCCCTTGGAAACTGA
TGGTCCTGGCTCTGTGGCATGGCAGTGGCACTGTGAGGAGCCCCCTACCAGCAGCACACAGTGGGGTTGG
CACTGCCACGCTCCGGATGCCGCGCTCTGATCCAACCCCATAATCAAGGGAACCCGAATTGCCCCATCAT
TGCCCCCACCACCCCCATCCTGCCGGGCCCTCACACCCCACGCTGCCTTCTGGTGACATTCCCCAGCCCA
AACCCACGGCTTCATGGCTACCGCGGGGCATTTCCCATTGCCGCCCCATTATCAGCTCTGCACACCTCCC
GCTGTACCCATGCCTCGTGGCTGCCCTTCTTTGACGTATAATCTTCTAATTAATACCCGGCCTTGTCAAA
GTGGAGCACAAACGTTAATTAATTCCCCAGCAGGCAGGTAATTAACAGTGTGACTCCCTTTTTGCTGCGA
GTGGGGCTGATACAGAGAGATGTGGCACTATGGAGCCCACGGGGTCCTGGCACTGGGTGCCCACGGAGGT
CCCCATGTGCTGCAGTGTCACCGCCTCCGAGGAGACAGTATTGTCCCTGCGGTGTCCCTGCAGCTCAGCT
CTGTCCACAGGGCCACCTCCAGTTTGGAGGGGACACAATGCAGCCCCGATGCAACCCATCCTCGCAGCAT
CCCAGGGACAAAGACCCCACTGCAAGACCGCACACAGGGCTGGGTCCCGCTCCCCTAATATCTACAGTGC
TTCTTGCATGGCCCCTTAATCAATGCAGTTAATCAGCATGCGCTCATGCACCGCTCTGGAGCTGCAAAGC
CCCTCGCAGCGCTGCTCACCAACACCGCGCACCGCCCCGGCCCAGCCTGCAGCACGCGCTGCAAACAGGA
AAGAAACAAAATATTGCCCAAATGTAGGCAAAGGCATTCGGCTGCCTTGACCTCCGCCGGGCCGGGCCCT
GCCTGACTCAGCTCCTTACTCAGCGCTCGCTTCCTCCCTCCGGCTGCCACCGCCGCAGCGCACACCCTGA
CAAAGAGTGGCCCTTAACGGGCTCTGAGGTGCACCCAGCAGTGCACTCAGCAGTCCAAGGGCCGGCCTGG
AGGTTTGCACCGCTACGTGCTGACATTAGCATTGAACTTGGCCCTGGGTAGTGCTGCAGGCCGGGCGGGG
TGGGTGTAGAGAGTGCAGCGCGCGTTGCACCCGGTGCCCCTTCCCCTCCCTTGCATCCCAGCAGGCTGCA
CCCCAGCACCAGGCCCGTGCATGCATGCTCCTGGTGTTATTGCAGCCTGGTGCATGCATGCGTCTTGATG
GTGCAGCGCTGTGCATGCATCCTCCTTGGTGTGTAGCAGTCTAGTGCATGCATACCCCTCGGTGTTATTG
CTGCTCTGTGCACGCACGCTCATTGTATCACTTCATCCCAGTGCATGCACTCACACTGGAGCGATTGCTG
CTCGGTGCACGCACACTCATTGTATCACTGCAGCTCAGTGGCTGCACGCACACCGGTGTTATTGCTGCTC
GGTGCGTGCATGCACATCAGTGTCGCTGCAGCTCAGTGCATGCACGCTCATTGCCCATCGCTATCCCTGC
CTCTCCTGCTGGCGCTCCCCGGGAGGTGACTTCAAGGGGACCGCAGGACCACCTCGGGGGTGGGGGGAGG
GCTGCACACGCGGACCCCGCTCCCCCTCCCCAACAAAGCACTGTGGAATCAAAAAGGGGGGAGGGGGGAT
GGAGGGGCGCGTCACACCCCCGCCCCACACCCTCACCTCGAGGTGAGCCCCACGTTCTGCTTCACTCTCC
CCATCTC
